>Addgene plasmid #185562 | CAG-rtTA | addgene full sequence | sequence record 365051 | Addgene Partial NGS Result
GCCACCTGGGTCGACATTGATTATTGACTAGTTATTAATAGTAATCAATTACGGGGTCATTAGTTCATAG
CCCATATATGGAGTTCCGCGTTACATAACTTACGGTAAATGGCCCGCCTGGCTGACCGCCCAACGACCCC
CGCCCATTGACGTCAATAATGACGTATGTTCCCATAGTAACGCCAATAGGGACTTTCCATTGACGTCAAT
GGGTGGAGTATTTACGGTAAACTGCCCACTTGGCAGTACATCAAGTGTATCATATGCCAAGTACGCCCCC
TATTGACGTCAATGACGGTAAATGGCCCGCCTGGCATTATGCCCAGTACATGACCTTATGGGACTTTCCT
ACTTGGCAGTACATCTACGTATTAGTCATCGCTATTACCATGGTCGAGGTGAGCCCCACGTTCTGCTTCA
CTCTCCCCATCTCCCCCCCCTCCCCACCCCCAATTTTGTATTTATTTATTTTTTAATTATTTTGTGCAGC
GATGGGGGCGGGGGGNNNNNNNNNNNGGGGCGGGGCGGGGCGAGGCGGAGAGGTGCGGCGGCAGCCAATC
AGAGCGGCGCGCTCCGAAAGTTTCCTTTTATGGCGAGGCGGCGGCGGCGGCGGCCCTATAAAAAGCGAAG
CGCGCGGCGGGCGGGAGTCGCTGCGCGCTGCCTTCGCCCCGTGCCCCGCTCCGCCGCCGCCTCGCGCCGC
CCGCCCCGGCTCTGACTGACCGCGTTACTCCCACAGGTGAGCGGGCGGGACGGCCCTTCTCCTCCGGGCT
GTAATTAGCGCTTGGTTTAATGACGGCTTGTTTCTTTTCTGTGGCTGCGTGAAAGCCTTGAGGGGCTCCG
GGAGGGCCCTTTGTGCGGGGGGAGCGGCTCGGGGGGTGCGTGCGTGTGTGTGTGCGTGGGGAGCGCCGCG
TGCGGCTCCGCGCTGCCCGGCGGCTGTGAGCGCTGCGGGCGCGGCGCGGGGCTTTGTGCGCTCCGCAGTG
TGCGCGAGGGGAGCGCGGCCGGGGGCGGTGCCCCGCGGTGCGGGGGGGGCTGCGAGGGGAACAAAGGCTG
CGTGCGGGGTGTGTGCGTGGGGGGGTGAGCAGGGGGTGTGGGCGCGTCGGTCGGGCTGCAACCCCCCCTG
CACCCCCCTCCCCGAGTTGCTGAGCACGGCCCGGCTTCGGGTGCGGGGCTCCGTACGGGGCGTGGCGCGG
GGCTCGCCGTGCCGGGCGGGGGGTGGCGGCAGGTGGGGGTGCCGGGCGGGGCGGGGCCGCCTCGGGCCGG
GGAGGGCTCGGGGGAGGGGCGCGGCGGCCCCCGGAGCGCCGGCGGCTGTCGAGGCGCGGCGAGCCGCAGC
CATTGCCTTTTATGGTAATCGTGCGAGAGGGCGCAGGGACTTCCTTTGTCCCAAATCTGTGCGGAGCCGA
AATCTGGGAGGCGCCGCCGCACCCCCTCTAGCGGGCGCGGGGCGAAGCGGTGCGGCGCCGGCAGGAAGGA
AATGGGCGGGGAGGGCCTTCGTGCGTCGCCGCGCCGCCGTCCCCTTCTCCCTCTCCAGCCTCGGGGCTGT
CCGCGGGGGGACGGCTGCCTTCGGGGGGGACGGGGCAGGGCGGGGTTCGGCTTCTGGCGTGTGACCGGCG
GCTCTAGAGCCTCTGCTAACCATGTTCATGCCTTCTTCTTTTTCCTACAGCTCCTGGGCAACGTGCTGGT
TATTGTGCTGTCTCATCATTTTGGCAAAGATGTCTAGACTGGACAAGAGCAAAGTCATAAACGGCGCTCT
GGAATTACTCAATGGAGTCGGTATCGAAGGCCTGACGACAAGGAAACTCGCTCAAAAGCTGGGAGTTGAG
CAGCCTACCCTGTACTGGCACGTGAAGAACAAGCGGGCCCTGCTCGATGCCCTGCCAATCGAGATGCTGG
ACAGGCATCATACCCACTTCTGCCCCCTGGAAGGCGAGTCATGGCAAGACTTTCTGCGGAACAACGCCAA
GTCATTCCGCTGTGCTCTCCTCTCACATCGCGACGGGGCTAAAGTGCATCTCGGCACCCGCCCAACAGAG
AAACAGTACGAAACCCTGGAAAATCAGCTCGCGTTCCTGTGTCAGCAAGGCTTCTCCCTGGAGAACGCAC
TGTACGCTCTGTCCGCCGTGGGCCACTTTACACTGGGCTGCGTATTGGAGGAACAGGAGCATCAAGTAGC
AAAAGAGGAAAGAGAGACACCTACCACCGATTCTATGCCCCCACTTCTGAGACAAGCAATTGAGCTGTTC
GACCGGCAGGGAGCCGAACCTGCCTTCCTTTTCGGCCTGGAACTAATCATATGTGGCCTGGAGAAACAGC
TAAAGTGCGAAAGCGGCGGGCCGGCCGACGCCCTTGACGATTTTGACTTAGACATGCTCCCAGCCGATGC
CCTTGACGACTTTGACCTTGATATGCTGCCTGCTGACGCTCTTGACGATTTTGACCTTGACATGCTCCCC
GGGTAAGCACTCCTCAGGTGCAGGCTGCCTATCAGAAGGTGGTGGCTGGTGTGGCCAATGCCCTGGCTCA
CAAATACCACTGAGATCTTTTTCCCTCTGCCAAAAATTATGGGGACATCATGAAGCCCCTTGAGCATCTG
ACTTCTGGCTAATAAAGGAAATTTATTTTCATTGCAATAGTGTGTTGGAATTTTTTGTGTCTCTCACTCG
GAAGGACATATGGGAGGGCAAATCATTTAAAACATCAGAATGAGTATTTGGTTTAGAGTTTGGCAACATA
TGCCCATATGCTGGCTGCCATGAACAAAGGTTGGCTATAAAGAGGTCATCAGTATATGAAACAGCCCCCT
GCTGTCCATTCCTTATTCCATAGAAAAGCCTTGACTTGAGGTTAGATTTTTTTTATATTTTGTTTTGTGT
TATTTTTTTCTTTAACATCCCTAAAATTTTCCTTACATGTTTTACTAGCCAGATTTTTCCTCCTCTCCTG
ACTACTCCCAGTCATAGCTGTCCCTCTTCTCTTATGGAGATCCCTCGACCTGCAGCCCAAGCTTGGCGTA
ATCATGGTCATAGCTGTTTCCTGTGTGAAATTGTTATCCGCTCACAATTCCACACAACATACGAGCCGGA
AGCATAAAGTGTAAAGCCTGGGGTGCCTAATGAGTGAGCTAACTCACATTAATTGCGTTGCGCTCACTGC
CCGCTTTCCAGTCGGGAAACCTGTCGTGCCAGCGGATCCGCATCTCAATTAGTCAGCAACCATAGTCCCG
CCCCTAACTCCGCCCATCCCGCCCCTAACTCCGCCCAGTTCCGCCCATTCTCCGCCCCATGGCTGACTAA
TTTTTTTTATTTATGCAGAGGCCGAGGCCGCCTCGGCCTCTGAGCTATTCCAGAAGTAGTGAGGAGGCTT
TTTTGGAGGCCTAGGCTTTTGCAAAAAGCTAACTTGTTTATTGCAGCTTATAATGGTTACAAATAAAGCA
ATAGCATCACAAATTTCACAAATAAAGCATTTTTTTCACTGCATTCTAGTTGTGGTTTGTCCAAACTCAT
CAATGTATCTTATCATGTCTGGATCCGCTGCATTAATGAATCGGCCAACGCGCGGGGAGAGGCGGTTTGC
GTATTGGGCGCTCTTCCGCTTCCTCGCTCACTGACTCGCTGCGCTCGGTCGTTCGGCTGCGGCGAGCGGT
ATCAGCTCACTCAAAGGCGGTAATACGGTTATCCACAGAATCAGGGGATAACGCAGGAAAGAACATGTGA
GCAAAAGGCCAGCAAAAGGCCAGGAACCGTAAAAAGGCCGCGTTGCTGGCGTTTTTCCATAGGCTCCGCC
CCCCTGACGAGCATCACAAAAATCGACGCTCAAGTCAGAGGTGGCGAAACCCGACAGGACTATAAAGATA
CCAGGCGTTTCCCCCTGGAAGCTCCCTCGTGCGCTCTCCTGTTCCGACCCTGCCGCTTACCGGATACCTG
TCCGCCTTTCTCCCTTCGGGAAGCGTGGCGCTTTCTCATAGCTCACGCTGTAGGTATCTCAGTTCGGTGT
AGGTCGTTCGCTCCAAGCTGGGCTGTGTGCACGAACCCCCCGTTCAGCCCGACCGCTGCGCCTTATCCGG
TAACTATCGTCTTGAGTCCAACCCGGTAAGACACGACTTATCGCCACTGGCAGCAGCCACTGGTAACAGG
ATTAGCAGAGCGAGGTATGTAGGCGGTGCTACAGAGTTCTTGAAGTGGTGGCCTAACTACGGCTACACTA
GAAGAACAGTATTTGGTATCTGCGCTCTGCTGAAGCCAGTTACCTTCGGAAAAAGAGTTGGTAGCTCTTG
ATCCGGCAAACAAACCACCGCTGGTAGCGGTGGTTTTTTTGTTTGCAAGCAGCAGATTACGCGCAGAAAA
AAAGGATCTCAAGAAGATCCTTTGATCTTTTCTACGGGGTCTGACGCTCAGTGGAACGAAAACTCACGTT
AAGGGATTTTGGTCATGAGATTATCAAAAAGGATCTTCACCTAGATCCTTTTAAATTAAAAATGAAGTTT
TAAATCAATCTAAAGTATATATGAGTAAACTTGGTCTGACAGTTACCAATGCTTAATCAGTGAGGCACCT
ATCTCAGCGATCTGTCTATTTCGTTCATCCATAGTTGCCTGACTCCCCGTCGTGTAGATAACTACGATAC
GGGAGGGCTTACCATCTGGCCCCAGTGCTGCAATGATACCGCGAGACCCACGCTCACCGGCTCCAGATTT
ATCAGCAATAAACCAGCCAGCCGGAAGGGCCGAGCGCAGAAGTGGTCCTGCAACTTTATCCGCCTCCATC
CAGTCTATTAATTGTTGCCGGGAAGCTAGAGTAAGTAGTTCGCCAGTTAATAGTTTGCGCAACGTTGTTG
CCATTGCTACAGGCATCGTGGTGTCACGCTCGTCGTTTGGTATGGCTTCATTCAGCTCCGGTTCCCAACG
ATCAAGGCGAGTTACATGATCCCCCATGTTGTGCAAAAAAGCGGTTAGCTCCTTCGGTCCTCCGATCGTT
GTCAGAAGTAAGTTGGCCGCAGTGTTATCACTCATGGTTATGGCAGCACTGCATAATTCTCTTACTGTCA
TGCCATCCGTAAGATGCTTTTCTGTGACTGGTGAGTACTCAACCAAGTCATTCTGAGAATAGTGTATGCG
GCGACCGAGTTGCTCTTGCCCGGCGTCAATACGGGATAATACCGCGCCACATAGCAGAACTTTAAAAGTG
CTCATCATTGGAAAACGTTCTTCGGGGCGAAAACTCTCAAGGATCTTACCGCTGTTGAGATCCAGTTCGA
TGTAACCCACTCGTGCACCCAACTGATCTTCAGCATCTTTTACTTTCACCAGCGTTTCTGGGTGAGCAAA
AACAGGAAGGCAAAATGCCGCAAAAAAGGGAATAAGGGCGACACGGAAATGTTGAATACTCATACTCTTC
CTTTTTCAATATTATTGAAGCATTTATCAGGGTTATTGTCTCATGAGCGGATACATATTTGAATGTATTT
AGAAAAATAAACAAATAGGGGTTCCGCGCACATTTCCCCGAAAAGT
Features (pLannotate 1.2.2; 18 found; start..end, strand, type, name):
     13..392     +  enhancer       CMV enhancer: human cytomegalovirus immediate early enhancer
    394..505     +  promoter       chicken β-actin promoter (fragment): No description available
    517..643     +  promoter       chicken β-actin promoter (fragment): No description available
    644..1660    +  intron         chimeric intron: chimera between introns from chicken β-actin and rabbit β-globin
   1710..2456    +  CDS            rtTA-Advanced: improved tetracycline-controlled transactivator In the Tet-On® system, rtTA-Advanced binds to the Tet-responsive element and stimulates transcription only in the presence of tetracycline or doxycycline.
   2459..2530    +  CDS            HBB (fragment): HBB_PONPY - Experimental evidence at transcript level: Swiss-Prot protein existence level 2. Involved in oxygen transport from the lung to the various peripheral tissues. From Pongo pygmaeus (Bornean orangutan).
   2601..2656    +  polyA_signal   β-globin poly(A) signal: rabbit β-globin polyadenylation signal (Gil and Proudfoot, 1987)
   3041..3057    -  protein_bind   lac operator: The lac repressor binds to the lac operator to inhibit transcription in E. coli. This inhibition can be relieved by adding lactose or isopropyl-β-D-thiogalactopyranoside (IPTG). lac repressor encoded by lacI
   3065..3095    -  promoter       lac promoter: promoter for the E. coli lac operon
   3110..3131    -  protein_bind   CAP binding site: CAP binding activates transcription in the presence of cAMP. E. coli catabolite activator protein
   3144..3183    -  CDS            lacI (fragment): lac repressor; lacI; The lac repressor binds to the lac operator to inhibit transcription in E. coli. This inhibition can be relieved by adding lactose or isopropyl-β-D-thiogalactopyranoside (IPTG).
   3190..3212    +  promoter       SV40 promoter (fragment): SV40 enhancer and early promoter
   3236..3371    +  rep_origin     SV40 ori: SV40 origin of replication
   3391..3525    +  polyA_signal   SV40 poly(A) signal: SV40 polyadenylation signal
   3527..3581    -  CDS            lacI (fragment): lac repressor; lacI; The lac repressor binds to the lac operator to inhibit transcription in E. coli. This inhibition can be relieved by adding lactose or isopropyl-β-D-thiogalactopyranoside (IPTG).
   3764..4352    -  rep_origin     ori: high-copy-number ColE1/pMB1/pBR322/pUC origin of replication
   4523..5383    -  CDS            AmpR: β-lactamase; bla; confers resistance to ampicillin, carbenicillin, and related antibiotics
   5384..5488    -  promoter       AmpR promoter: bla
