[The description below was written by a language model from this plasmid's Addgene catalogue record and pLannotate feature annotations shown in this document.]
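Description:
CAG-rtTA is a mammalian expression plasmid built on the pCAGEN backbone that drives broad, constitutive expression of the reverse tetracycline transactivator, the activator component of the Tet-On inducible system. It is propagated in E. coli as a high-copy plasmid through a ColE1/pUC-type origin and selected with ampicillin via the β-lactamase (AmpR) gene and its own promoter. The record lists no selection marker for mammalian cells. The annotated sequence is about 5.5 kb and is labelled as a partial NGS result, so the feature table may not represent a fully verified assembly.

The expression cassette uses the composite CAG promoter, which consists of the human cytomegalovirus immediate-early enhancer, the chicken β-actin promoter and a chimeric chicken β-actin/rabbit β-globin intron. Together these give strong transcription in most cell types. Downstream lies the rtTA coding sequence, inserted by Gibson assembly and annotated as the improved rtTA-Advanced variant. It is followed by a short β-globin exon remnant, likely a carry-over from the globin 3′ region rather than a functional coding part, and by the rabbit β-globin polyadenylation signal. Other backbone elements include lac promoter/operator remnants, small lacI fragments, and an SV40 origin with an adjacent SV40 poly(A) signal. The SV40 origin could permit episomal replication in cells expressing large T antigen.

rtTA binds tetracycline-responsive elements and activates transcription only when tetracycline or doxycycline is present. This plasmid is therefore meant to be co-delivered with a separate TRE-driven responder construct, giving drug-dependent control over a gene of interest. The associated publication concerns cone photoreceptor survival in a mouse model of retinal degeneration, though the record does not state how the plasmid was delivered.
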