Addgene plasmid #185562: CAG-rtTA
Purpose: Ubiquitous expression of reverse tetracycline transactivator for TetON system
Depositing lab: Connie Cepko. Publication: Retinoic acid signaling mediates peripheral cone photoreceptor survival in a mouse model of retina degeneration. Amamoto R, Wallick GK, Cepko CL. Elife. 2022 Mar 22;11. pii: 76389. doi: 10.7554/eLife.76389. PubMed 35315776.
Backbone
  Vector backbone: pCAGEN
  Vector type: Mammalian Expression
Growth in bacteria
  Bacterial resistance: Ampicillin, 100 μg/mL
  Growth temperature: 37°C
  Growth strain: DH5alpha
  Copy number: High Copy
Gene/Insert
  Gene/Insert name: rtTA
  Promoter: CAG
  Cloning method: Gibson Cloning
  Sequencing primers: 5′ gacggtaccgcgggcccgggatccaatgtctagactggacaagagcaaagt; 3′ taggcagcctgcacctgaggagtgcttacccggggagcatgtcaag
Terms and licenses: Academic/Nonprofit Terms; Industry Terms: Not Available to Industry
How to cite: CAG-rtTA was a gift from Connie Cepko (Addgene plasmid # 185562 ; http://n2t.net/addgene:185562 ; RRID:Addgene_185562)
